>Addgene plasmid #49964 | MLM3733 | depositor partial sequence | sequence record 74529 | TALE sequence
ATGGTGGACTTGAGGACACTCGGTTATTCGCAACAGCAACAGGAGAAAATCAAGCCTAAGGTCAGGAGCA
CCGTCGCGCAACACCACGAGGCGCTTGTGGGGCATGGCTTCACTCATGCGCATATTGTCGCGCTTTCACA
GCACCCTGCGGCGCTTGGGACGGTGGCTGTCAAATACCAAGATATGATTGCGGCCCTGCCCGAAGCCACG
CACGAGGCAATTGTAGGGGTCGGTAAACAGTGGTCGGGAGCGCGAGCACTTGAGGCGCTGCTGACTGTGG
CGGGTGAGCTTAGGGGGCCTCCGCTCCAGCTCGACACCGGGCAGCTGCTGAAGATCGCGAAGAGAGGGGG
AGTAACAGCGGTAGAGGCAGTGCACGCCTGGCGCAATGCGCTCACCGGGGCCCCCTTGAACCTGACCCCA
GACCAGGTAGTCGCAATCGCGAACAATAATGGGGGAAAGCAAGCCCTGGAAACCGTGCAAAGGTTGTTGC
CGGTCCTTTGTCAAGACCACGGCCTTACACCGGAGCAAGTCGTGGCCATTGCATCCCACGACGGTGGCAA
ACAGGCTCTTGAGACGGTTCAGAGACTTCTCCCAGTTCTCTGTCAAGCCCACGGGCTGACTCCCGATCAA
GTTGTAGCGATTGCGTCCAACGGTGGAGGGAAACAAGCATTGGAGACTGTCCAACGGCTCCTTCCCGTGT
TGTGTCAAGCCCACGGTTTGACGCCTGCACAAGTGGTCGCCATCGCCTCCAATATTGGCGGTAAGCAGGC
GCTGGAAACAGTACAGCGCCTGCTGCCTGTACTGTGCCAGGATCATGGACTGACCCCAGACCAGGTAGTC
GCAATCGCGTCACATGACGGGGGAAAGCAAGCCCTGGAAACCGTGCAAAGGTTGTTGCCGGTCCTTTGTC
AAGACCACGGCCTTACACCGGAGCAAGTCGTGGCCATTGCAAGCAATGGGGGTGGCAAACAGGCTCTTGA
GACGGTTCAGAGACTTCTCCCAGTTCTCTGTCAAGCCCACGGGCTGACTCCCGATCAAGTTGTAGCGATT
GCGTCGAACATTGGAGGGAAACAAGCATTGGAGACTGTCCAACGGCTCCTTCCCGTGTTGTGTCAAGCCC
ACGGTTTGACGCCTGCACAAGTGGTCGCCATCGCCTCCAATATTGGCGGTAAGCAGGCGCTGGAAACAGT
ACAGCGCCTGCTGCCTGTACTGTGCCAGGATCATGGACTGACCCCAGACCAGGTAGTCGCAATCGCGTCG
AACATTGGGGGAAAGCAAGCCCTGGAAACCGTGCAAAGGTTGTTGCCGGTCCTTTGTCAAGACCACGGCC
TTACACCGGAGCAAGTCGTGGCCATTGCAAGCAACATCGGTGGCAAACAGGCTCTTGAGACGGTTCAGAG
ACTTCTCCCAGTTCTCTGTCAAGCCCACGGGCTGACTCCCGATCAAGTTGTAGCGATTGCGTCGAACATT
GGAGGGAAACAAGCATTGGAGACTGTCCAACGGCTCCTTCCCGTGTTGTGTCAAGCCCACGGTTTGACGC
CTGCACAAGTGGTCGCCATCGCCAGCCATGATGGCGGTAAGCAGGCGCTGGAAACAGTACAGCGCCTGCT
GCCTGTACTGTGCCAGGATCATGGACTGACCCCAGACCAGGTAGTCGCAATCGCGTCGAACATTGGGGGA
AAGCAAGCCCTGGAAACCGTGCAAAGGTTGTTGCCGGTCCTTTGTCAAGACCACGGCCTTACACCGGAGC
AAGTCGTGGCCATTGCAAGCAATGGGGGTGGCAAACAGGCTCTTGAGACGGTTCAGAGACTTCTCCCAGT
TCTCTGTCAAGCCCACGGGCTGACTCCCGATCAAGTTGTAGCGATTGCGTCGCATGACGGAGGGAAACAA
GCATTGGAGACTGTCCAACGGCTCCTTCCCGTGTTGTGTCAAGCCCACGGTTTGACGCCTGCACAAGTGG
TCGCCATCGCCAGCCATGATGGCGGTAAGCAGGCGCTGGAAACAGTACAGCGCCTGCTGCCTGTACTGTG
CCAGGATCATGGACTGACCCCAGACCAGGTAGTCGCAATCGCGTCAAACGGAGGGGGAAAGCAAGCCCTG
GAAACCGTGCAAAGGTTGTTGCCGGTCCTTTGTCAAGACCACGGCCTTACACCGGAGCAAGTCGTGGCCA
TTGCATCCCACGACGGTGGCAAACAGGCTCTTGAGACGGTTCAGAGACTTCTCCCAGTTCTCTGTCAAGC
CCACGGGCTGACACCCGAACAGGTGGTCGCCATTGCTTCCCACGACGGAGGACGGCCAGCCTTGGAG
