>Addgene plasmid #49964 | MLM3733 | addgene partial sequence | sequence record 76004 | EF1a-F 5'-TCAAGCCTCAGACAGTGGTTC-3'
AGCGGCCGCCACCATGGACTACAAAGACCATGACGGTGATTATAAAGATCATGACATCGATTACAAGGAT
GACGATGACAAGATGGCCCCCAAGAAGAAGAGGAAGGTGGGCATTCACCGCGGGGTACCTATGGTGGACT
TGAGGACACTCGGTTATTCGCAACAGCAACAGGAGAAAATCAAGCCTAAGGTCAGGAGCACCGTCGCGCA
ACACCACGAGGCGCTTGTGGGGCATGGCTTCACTCATGCGCATATTGTCGCGCTTTCACAGCACCCTGCG
GCGCTTGGGACGGTGGCTGTCAAATACCAAGATATGATTGCGGCCCTGCCCGAAGCCACGCACGAGGCAA
TTGTAGGGGTCGGTAAACAGTGGTCGGGAGCGCGAGCACTTGAGGCGCTGCTGACTGTGGCGGGTGAGCT
TAGGGGGCCTCCGCTCCAGCTCGACACCGGGCAGCTGCTGAAGATCGCGAAGAGAGGGGGAGTAACAGCG
GTAGAGGCAGTGCACGCCTGGCGCAATGCGCTCACCGGGGCCCCCTTGAACCTGACCCCAGACCAGGTAG
TCGCAATCGCGAACAATAATGGGGGAAAGCAAGCCCTGGAAACCGTGCAAAGGTTGTTGCCGGTCCTTTG
TCAAGACCACGGCCTTACACCGGAGCAAGTCGTGGCCATTGCATCCCACGACGGTGGCAAACAGGCTCTT
GAGACGGTTCAGAGACTTCTCCCAGTTCTCTGTCAAGCCCACGGGCTGACTCCCGATCAAGTTGTAGCGA
TTGCGTCCAACGGTGGAGGGAAACAAGCATTGGAGACTGTCCAACGGCTCCTTCCCGTGTTGTGTCAAGC
CCACGGTTTGACGCCTGCACAAGTGGTCGCCATCGCCTCC
