>Addgene plasmid #49964 | MLM3733 | addgene partial sequence | sequence record 76972 | hTET1-F 5'-ACCCTACCGACAGAAGATGC-3'
CTTACAGAGTTTGGCTACACGATTAGCTCCAATTTATAAGCAGTATGCTCCAGTAGCTTACCAAAATCAG
GTGGAATATGAAAATGTTGCCCGAGAATGTCGGCTTGGCAGCAAGGAAGGTCGACCCTTCTCTGGGGTCA
CTGCTTGCCTGGACTTCTGTGCTCATCCCCACAGGGACATTCACAACATGAATAATGGAAGCACTGTGGT
TTGTACCTTAACTCGAGAAGATAACCGCTCTTTGGGTGTTATTCCTCAAGATGAGCAGCTCCATGTGCTA
CCTCTTTATAAGCTTTCAGACACAGATGAGTTTGGCTCCAAGGAAGGAATGGAAGCCAAGATCAAATCTG
GGGCCATCGAGGTCCTGGCACCCCGCCGCAAAAAAAGAACGTGTTTCACTCAGCCTGTTCCCCGTTCTGG
AAAGAAGAGGGCTGCGATGATGACAGAGGTTCTTGCACATAAGATAAGGGCAGTGGAAAAGAAACCTATT
CCCCGAATCAAGCGGAAGAATAACTCAACAACAACAAACAACAGTAAGCCTTCGTCACTGCCAACCTTAG
GGAGTAACACTGAGACCGTGCAACCTGAAGTAAAAAGTGAAACCGAACCCCATTTTATCTTAAAAAGTTC
AGACAACACTAAAACTTATTCGCTGATGCCATCCGCTCCTCACCCAGTGAAAGA
