[The description below was written by a language model from this plasmid's Addgene catalogue record.]
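Description:
MLM3733 is an expression plasmid encoding a programmable TALE-TET1 fusion protein for targeted DNA demethylation at the human beta-globin (HBB) locus. It is built on the pJFA334E9 backbone, a TALE-TET1CD acceptor vector, and is catalogued under the TALEN vector type, although the effector here is an epigenetic enzyme domain, not a nuclease. The plasmid is propagated in E. coli under ampicillin selection. The record does not state its copy number, origin of replication or any selection marker for use in eukaryotic cells, and no feature table is available to confirm other backbone elements.

The payload, named 3x Flag Tet1CD HB-6, is driven by the EF1a promoter, a strong constitutive promoter commonly used in mammalian cells. The open reading frame carries an N-terminal 3x FLAG epitope supplied by the backbone, which allows detection or immunoprecipitation of the protein. This is followed by a custom TALE repeat array and the catalytic domain of TET1. The repeat array was inserted between BsmBI sites, a type IIS arrangement typical of modular TALE assembly, and it is designed to recognise a site in HBB designated site #6. TET1 oxidises 5-methylcytosine, which initiates removal of the methyl mark. Tethering its catalytic domain to a sequence-specific TALE therefore directs demethylation to CpGs adjacent to the binding site.

The construct is used to test whether locus-specific loss of CpG methylation alters expression of an endogenous gene, here HBB, as part of a set of TALE-TET1 fusions aimed at targeted demethylation and gene activation.
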