Addgene plasmid #49964: MLM3733
Purpose: Expresses a 3x Flag TALE-TET1CD (catalytic domain of TET1) fusion protein engineered to bind a site in the human beta-globin (HBB) gene and demethylate CpGs adjacent to the binding site
Depositing lab: Keith Joung. Depositing organization: Massachusetts General Hospital. Publication: Targeted DNA demethylation and activation of endogenous genes using programmable TALE-TET1 fusion proteins. Maeder ML, Angstman JF, Richardson ME, Linder SJ, Cascio VM, Tsai SQ, Ho QH, Sander JD, Reyon D, Bernstein BE, Costello JF, Wilkinson MF, Joung JK. Nat Biotechnol. 2013 Oct 9. doi: 10.1038/nbt.2726. PubMed 24108092.
Backbone
  Vector backbone: pJFA334E9
  Backbone manufacturer: Joung lab (Addgene plasmid #49237)
  Vector type: TALEN
Growth in bacteria
  Bacterial resistance: Ampicillin, 100 μg/mL
  Growth temperature: 37°C
  Growth strain: XL1 Blue
  Copy number: Unknown
Gene/Insert
  Gene/Insert name: 3x Flag Tet1CD HB-6 (alt names: HB-6; human beta-globin (HBB) site #6)
  Species: H. sapiens (human)
  Entrez Gene: HBB (a.k.a. CD113t-C, ECYT6, beta-globin)
  Promoter: EF1a
  Tag / fusion protein: 3x FLAG (N terminal on backbone)
  Cloning method: Restriction Enzyme; 5′ cloning site BsmBI (unknown if destroyed); 3′ cloning site BsmBI (unknown if destroyed)
  Sequencing primers: 5′ EF1a-F 5'-TCAAGCCTCAGACAGTGGTTC-3'; 3′ OJA199 5'-CACCATCACAGCAGTTGG-3'
Terms and licenses: Academic/Nonprofit Terms; Industry Terms: Not Available to Industry
Depositor comments: TALE target site is: TGCTACTAAAAACATCCTCC. See Supplementary Figure 13 of associated publication for amino acid sequences of backbone and TALE repeat array.
How to cite: MLM3733 was a gift from Keith Joung (Addgene plasmid # 49964 ; http://n2t.net/addgene:49964 ; RRID:Addgene_49964)
